Addgene plasmid #210258: pTSAR3.6t
Purpose: Fluorescent reporter for Type III secretion system activity in Shigella flexneri
Depositing lab: François-Xavier Campbell-Valois. Depositing organization: University of Ottawa. Publication: pUdOs: Concise Plasmids for Bacterial and Mammalian Cells. Manigat FO, Connell LB, Stewart BN, LePabic AR, Tessier CJG, Emlaw JR, Calvert ND, Rossl A, Shuhendler AJ, daCosta CJB, Campbell-Valois FX. ACS Synth Biol. 2024 Jan 18. doi: 10.1021/acssynbio.3c00408. PubMed 38235654.
Backbone
  Vector backbone: pTSAR
  Backbone manufacturer: Host-Microbe Interactions lab
  Total vector size (bp): 3902
  Vector type: Bacterial Expression
Growth in bacteria
  Bacterial resistance: Ampicillin, 100 μg/mL
  Growth temperature: 37°C
  Growth strain: DH5alpha
  Copy number: High Copy
Gene/Insert 1
  Gene/Insert name: mScarlet
  Species: Synthetic; Aequorea victoria
  Insert size (bp): 699
  Promoter: rpsM
  Cloning method: Gibson Cloning
  Sequencing primers: 5′ CAGGAAACAGCTATGACCATG; 3′ CAACATTCCAGTGAGCAAGG
Gene/Insert 2
  Gene/Insert name: superfolder GFP
  Species: Aequorea victoria
  Insert size (bp): 750
  Promoter: ipaH7.8p
  Tag / fusion protein: ssra (C terminal on insert)
  Cloning method: Gibson Cloning
  Sequencing primers: 5′ CTGTTATGTGTAAAATGGAAACT; 3′ TGTAAAACGACGGCCAGT
Terms and licenses: Academic/Nonprofit Terms; Industry Terms: Not Available to Industry
How to cite: pTSAR3.6t was a gift from François-Xavier Campbell-Valois (Addgene plasmid # 210258 ; http://n2t.net/addgene:210258 ; RRID:Addgene_210258)
