[The description below was written by a language model from this plasmid's Addgene catalogue record and pLannotate feature annotations shown in this document.]
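Description:
pTSAR3.6t is a compact bacterial expression plasmid built on the pTSAR backbone and designed as a dual-colour fluorescent reporter of Type III secretion system (T3SS) activity in Shigella flexneri. It is propagated as a high-copy plasmid through a ColE1/pUC-type origin of replication and is selected with ampicillin via a β-lactamase (AmpR) gene driven by its own bla promoter. The catalogue lists a total size of about 3.9 kb, and the sequenced record is within a few tens of bases of that figure. Small remnants of a pUC18/19 multiple cloning site and lacZα, together with short T7 and T3 promoter sequences, are annotated around the cassettes and appear to be cloning vestiges rather than functional parts of the reporter.

The payload consists of two independent fluorescent protein cassettes in the same orientation. The red protein mScarlet is placed under the rpsM promoter; as rpsM is a ribosomal protein gene, this cassette presumably acts as a constitutive marker that labels all plasmid-carrying bacteria. Superfolder GFP is placed under the ipaH7.8 promoter, the element that gives the construct its T3SS-responsive readout, so that green signal reports secretion activity against the red reference. The GFP carries a C-terminal ssrA tag, a degradation signal that targets proteins to bacterial proteases. This shortens reporter half-life and should let the signal follow changes in activity more closely instead of accumulating. The two promoters are given in the catalogue fields but are not annotated in the feature table. The construct is suited to distinguishing bacteria with active secretion from inactive ones by fluorescence.
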