Features (pLannotate 1.2.2; 9 found; start..end, strand, type, name):
     23..611     +  rep_origin     ori: high-copy-number ColE1/pMB1/pBR322/pUC origin of replication
    840..885     +  misc_feature   MCS (fragment): pUC18/19 multiple cloning site
    899..1594    +  CDS            mScarlet: mScarlet is a basic (constitutively fluorescent) red fluorescent protein published in 2016, derived from synthetic construct. It has moderate acid sensitivity.
   2021..2731    +  CDS            Superfolder GFP: Superfolder GFP is a basic (constitutively fluorescent) green fluorescent protein published in 2005, derived from Aequorea victoria. It is reported to be a very rapidly-maturing weak dimer.
   2854..2871    +  CDS            lacZα (fragment): LacZα fragment of β-galactosidase; lacZ fragment
   2870..2941    +  promoter       AmpR promoter: bla
   2942..3802    +  CDS            AmpR: β-lactamase; bla; confers resistance to ampicillin, carbenicillin, and related antibiotics
   3803..3821    +  promoter       T7 promoter: promoter for bacteriophage T7 RNA polymerase
   3910..3928    -  promoter       T3 promoter: promoter for bacteriophage T3 RNA polymerase
>Addgene plasmid #210258 | pTSAR3.6t | addgene full sequence | sequence record 429627 | Addgene NGS Result
TAGAAAAGATCAAAGGATCTTCTTGAGATCCTTTTTTTCTGCGCGTAATCTGCTGCTTGCAAACAAAAAA
ACCACCGCTACCAGCGGTGGTTTGTTTGCCGGATCAAGAGCTACCAACTCTTTTTCCGAAGGTAACTGGC
TTCAGCAGAGCGCAGATACCAAATACTGTTCTTCTAGTGTAGCCGTAGTTAGGCCACCACTTCAAGAACT
CTGTAGCACCGCCTACATACCTCGCTCTGCTAATCCTGTTACCAGTGGCTGCTGCCAGTGGCGATAAGTC
GTGTCTTACCGGGTTGGACTCAAGACGATAGTTACCGGATAAGGCGCAGCGGTCGGGCTGAACGGGGGGT
TCGTGCACACAGCCCAGCTTGGAGCGAACGACCTACACCGAACTGAGATACCTACAGCGTGAGCTATGAG
AAAGCGCCACGCTTCCCGAAGGGAGAAAGGCGGACAGGTATCCGGTAAGCGGCAGGGTCGGAACAGGAGA
GCGCACGAGGGAGCTTCCAGGGGGAAACGCCTGGTATCTTTATAGTCCTGTCGGGTTTCGCCACCTCTGA
CTTGAGCGTCGATTTTTGTGATGCTCGTCAGGGGGGCGGAGCCTATGGAAAAACGCCAGCAACGCGGCCC
AGGAAACAGCTATGACCATGCCCGGGTAAGTGACTAGCGGAAACACAGAAAAAAGCCCGCACCTGACAGT
GCGGGCTTTTTTTTTCGACCAAAGGCTCCGGCGGCCGCGATTTTTTCGCATATTTTTCTTGCAAAGTTGG
GTTGAGCTGGCTAGATTAGCCAGCCAATCTTTTGTATGTCTGTGCGTTCGAGTAACTAGCTAAGATTACG
AATTCGAGCTCGGTACCCGGGGATCCTCTAGAGTCGACCTGCAGGTAGGAGGTAAATAATGGTGAGCAAG
GGCGAGGCAGTGATCAAGGAGTTCATGCGGTTCAAGGTGCACATGGAGGGCTCCATGAACGGTCACGAGT
TCGAGATCGAGGGCGAGGGCGAGGGCCGCCCCTACGAGGGCACCCAGACCGCCAAGCTGAAGGTGACCAA
GGGTGGCCCCCTGCCCTTCTCCTGGGACATCCTGTCCCCTCAGTTCATGTACGGCTCCAGGGCCTTCACC
AAGCACCCCGCCGACATCCCCGACTACTATAAGCAGTCCTTCCCCGAGGGCTTCAAGTGGGAGCGCGTGA
TGAACTTCGAGGACGGCGGCGCCGTGACCGTGACCCAGGACACCTCCCTGGAGGACGGCACCCTGATCTA
CAAGGTGAAGCTCCGCGGCACCAACTTCCCTCCTGACGGCCCCGTAATGCAGAAGAAGACAATGGGCTGG
GAAGCGTCCACCGAGCGGTTGTACCCCGAGGACGGCGTGCTGAAGGGCGACATTAAGATGGCCCTGCGCC
TGAAGGACGGCGGCCGCTACCTGGCGGACTTCAAGACCACCTACAAGGCCAAGAAGCCCGTGCAGATGCC
CGGCGCCTACAACGTCGACCGCAAGTTGGACATCACCTCCCACAACGAGGACTACACCGTGGTGGAACAG
TACGAACGCTCCGAGGGCCGCCACTCCACCGGCGGCATGGACGAGCTGTACAAGTAACCATGGAGATATC
CCAATTATTGAAGGCCTCCCTAACGGGGGGCCTTTTTTTGTTTCTGGTCTCCCGCTAGCGAATTGCCCTC
GTATTAAATGTGTATCGTTTTTTTACAGTAATTTTAATTTGTTATTCTATAATAGGAATAAATGAGCTTG
ACTAAAATATGATGTAAAACAAATATACTTACTCGGATTACATTTCCTTGCTCACTGGAATGTTGAATTC
AGTGTTATTATTGACTGCAGTCACAATAAAAAAGAATTCCATAGAAAACCTCCATAAATAAATTACAACT
AACTTCTGTTATGTGTAAAATGGAAACTATTAAAACTTAATATCGGAAATGGTAAGTGAAATTTGTATAA
ATATACAATTTTAAATATTTATTCTAACGTTCTAGCTAGGAGAAATTAACCATGAAAAGATCTAAAGGAG
AAGAACTTTTCACTGGAGTTGTCCCAATTCTTGTTGAATTAGATGGTGATGTTAATGGGCACAAATTTTC
TGTCCGTGGAGAGGGTGAAGGTGATGCTACAAACGGAAAACTCACCCTTAAATTTATTTGCACTACTGGA
AAACTACCTGTTCCGTGGCCAACACTTGTCACTACTTTTGCGTATGGCCTGCAGTGCTTTGCACGTTATC
CGGATCACATGAAACGGCATGACTTTTTCAAGAGTGCCATGCCCGAAGGTTATGTACAGGAACGCACTAT
ATCTTTCAAAGATGACGGGACCTACAAGACGCGTGCTGAAGTCAAGTTTGAAGGTGATACCCTTGTTAAT
CGTATCGAGTTAAAGGGTATTGATTTTAAAGAAGATGGAAACATTCTTGGACACAAACTCGAGTACAACT
TTAACTCACACAATGTATACATCACGGCAGACAAACAAAAGAATGGAATCAAAGCTAACTTCAAAATTCG
CCACAACGTTGAAGATGGTTCCGTTCAACTAGCAGACCATTATCAACAAAATACTCCAATTGGCGATGGC
CCTGTCCTTTTACCAGACAACCATTACCTGTCGACACAATCTGTCCTTTCGAAAGATCCCAACGAAAAGC
GTGACCACATGGTCCTTCTTGAGTTTGTAACTGCTGCTGGGATTACACATGGCATGGATGAACTATACAA
ACGGCCGGCGGCCAACGATGAAAATTATGCGCTGGCCGCATAATCTAGAACTGACTCGGTACCAAATTCC
AGAAAAGAGGCCTCCCGAAAGGGGGGCCTTTTTTCGTTTTGGTCCTAAGCTTAACTGGCCGTCGTTTTAC
ATTCAAATATGTATCCGCTCATGAGACAATAACCCTGATAAATGCTTCAATAATATTGAAAAAGGAAGAG
TATGAGTATTCAACATTTCCGTGTCGCCCTTATTCCCTTTTTTGCGGCATTTTGCCTTCCTGTTTTTGCT
CACCCAGAAACGCTGGTGAAAGTAAAAGATGCTGAAGATCAGTTGGGTGCACGAGTGGGTTACATCGAAC
TGGATCTCAACAGCGGTAAGATCCTTGAGAGTTTTCGCCCCGAAGAACGTTTTCCAATGATGAGCACTTT
TAAAGTTCTGCTATGTGGCGCGGTATTATCCCGTATTGACGCCGGGCAAGAGCAACTCGGTCGCCGCATA
CACTATTCTCAGAATGACTTGGTTGAGTACTCACCAGTCACAGAAAAGCATCTTACGGATGGCATGACAG
TAAGAGAATTATGCAGTGCTGCCATAACCATGAGTGATAACACTGCGGCCAACTTACTTCTGACAACGAT
CGGAGGACCGAAGGAGCTAACCGCTTTTTTGCACAACATGGGGGATCATGTAACTCGCCTTGATCGTTGG
GAACCGGAGCTGAATGAAGCCATACCAAACGACGAGCGTGACACCACGATGCCTGTAGCAATGGCAACAA
CGTTGCGCAAACTATTAACTGGCGAACTACTTACTCTAGCTTCCCGGCAACAATTAATAGACTGGATGGA
GGCGGATAAAGTTGCAGGACCACTTCTGCGCTCGGCCCTTCCGGCTGGCTGGTTTATTGCTGATAAATCT
GGAGCCGGTGAGCGTGGGTCTCGCGGTATCATTGCAGCACTGGGGCCAGATGGTAAGCCCTCCCGTATCG
TAGTTATCTACACGACGGGGAGTCAGGCAACTATGGATGAACGAAATAGACAGATCGCTGAGATAGGTGC
CTCACTGATTAAGCATTGGTAATAATACGACTCACTATAGGGTAACTAATTGAGGCGCGCCTACCACCGT
CAAAAAAAACGGCGCTTTTTAGCGCCGTTTTTATTTTTCAACCTTCCTAGGTAAGTGACCCTTTAGTGAG
GGTTAATT
